Addgene plasmid #146802: pT7-EGFP-C1-HsNot3_239-590_K
Purpose: Mammalian Expression of HsNot3_239-590
Depositing lab: Elisa Izaurralde. Depositing organization: Max Planck Institute for Developmental Biology. Publication: Structure and assembly of the NOT module of the human CCR4-NOT complex. Boland A, Chen Y, Raisch T, Jonas S, Kuzuoglu-Ozturk D, Wohlbold L, Weichenrieder O, Izaurralde E. Nat Struct Mol Biol. 2013 Nov;20(11):1289-97. doi: 10.1038/nsmb.2681. Epub 2013 Oct 13. PubMed 24121232.
Backbone
  Vector backbone: Unknown
  Vector type: Mammalian Expression
Growth in bacteria
  Bacterial resistance: Kanamycin, 50 μg/mL
  Growth temperature: 37°C
  Growth strain: DH5alpha
  Copy number: High Copy
Gene/Insert
  Gene/Insert name: HsNot3_239-590 (alt name: CNOT3 cloned from a Kazusa clone : KIAA0691)
  Species: H. sapiens (human)
  Mutation: two silent mutations compared to the sequence given by NCBI: NM_014516.2
  Entrez Gene: CNOT3 (a.k.a. IDDSADF, LENG2, NOT3, NOT3H)
  Cloning method: Unknown
Terms and licenses: Academic/Nonprofit Terms; Industry Terms: Not Available to Industry
Depositor comments: Plasmids from this collection were made available to the research community and donated after the lab closed. Please note that the sequence provided by the depositing laboratory may be theoretical/predicted or based on Sanger sequencing results. There may be discrepancies between sequencing results obtained by Addgene and the depositor sequence. If an Addgene verified sequence is not available, please contact before placing your order to request that our lab fully sequence the plasmid.
How to cite: pT7-EGFP-C1-HsNot3_239-590_K was a gift from Elisa Izaurralde (Addgene plasmid # 146802 ; http://n2t.net/addgene:146802 ; RRID:Addgene_146802)
