[The description below was written by a language model from this plasmid's Addgene catalogue record and pLannotate feature annotations shown in this document.]
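Description:
pT7-EGFP-C1-HsNot3_239-590_K is a 5.8 kb mammalian expression plasmid that produces a fragment of human CNOT3 (NOT3), residues 239–590 as indicated by the construct name, fused to the C-terminus of EGFP. The catalogue lists the backbone as unknown, but the name and feature layout are consistent with an EGFP-C1-type vector modified by the addition of a T7 promoter. The plasmid replicates in E. coli from a high-copy ColE1/pUC-type origin and also carries an f1 origin. A single NeoR/KanR (Tn5 aminoglycoside phosphotransferase) cassette is preceded by both a bacterial bla promoter and the SV40 enhancer/early promoter and is terminated by the HSV TK poly(A) signal. It therefore gives kanamycin resistance in bacteria and can give G418 resistance in mammalian cells.

The expression unit is driven by the CMV immediate-early enhancer and promoter. A T7 promoter sits just upstream of the EGFP coding sequence, which would also permit transcription by T7 RNA polymerase. EGFP is followed by a short remnant of the multiple cloning site that acts as a linker, then the 1,056 bp CNOT3 fragment, and the transcript ends at the SV40 poly(A) signal. The insert was derived from a Kazusa KIAA0691 clone and carries two silent changes relative to the NCBI reference. Several short annotated fragments (HIV-1 LTR, large T antigen, ble, bGH poly(A)) are probably incidental sequence matches rather than functional parts.

CNOT3 is a subunit of the CCR4-NOT deadenylase complex. The plasmid was deposited with a study of the structure and assembly of the complex's NOT module, so it is suited to expressing a GFP-tagged CNOT3 region in human cells. The record does not specify the assays in which it was used.
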