Features (pLannotate 1.2.2; 17 found; start..end, strand, type, name):
     61..364     +  enhancer       CMV enhancer: human cytomegalovirus immediate early enhancer
    365..568     +  promoter       CMV promoter: human cytomegalovirus (CMV) immediate early promoter
    564..597     +  LTR            5' LTR (truncated) (fragment): truncated 5' long terminal repeat (LTR) from HIV-1
    613..631     +  promoter       T7 promoter: promoter for bacteriophage T7 RNA polymerase
    665..1381    +  CDS            EGFP: EGFP is a basic (constitutively fluorescent) green fluorescent protein published in 1996, derived from Aequorea victoria. It is reported to be a rapidly-maturing weak dimer with moderate acid sensitivity.
   1382..1438    +  misc_feature   MCS (fragment): multiple cloning site
   1439..2494    +  CDS            CNOT3 (fragment): CNOT3_HUMAN - Also known as KIAA0691, LENG2, NOT3. Experimental evidence at protein level: Swiss-Prot protein existence level 1. Component of the CCR4-NOT complex which is one of the major cellular mRNA deadenylases and is linked to various cellular processes including bulk mRNA degradation, miRNA-mediated repression, translational repression during translational initiation and general transcription regulation. Additional complex functions may be a consequence of its influence on mRNA expression. May be involved in metabolic regulation; may be involved in recruitment of the CCR4-NOT complex to
   2520..2604    +  CDS            large T antigen (fragment): large T antigen from SV40 (simian virus 40)
   2627..2748    +  polyA_signal   SV40 poly(A) signal: SV40 polyadenylation signal
   2782..3210    -  rep_origin     f1 ori (sequence partly withheld): f1 bacteriophage origin of replication; arrow indicates direction of (+) strand synthesis
   3237..3341    +  promoter       AmpR promoter: bla
   3343..3700    +  promoter       SV40 promoter: SV40 enhancer and early promoter
   3735..4529    +  CDS            NeoR/KanR: aminoglycoside phosphotransferase from Tn5; aph(3')-II (or nptII); confers resistance to neomycin, kanamycin, and G418 (Geneticin®)
   4550..4702    +  CDS            ble (fragment): BLE_KLEPN - Experimental evidence at protein level: Swiss-Prot protein existence level 1. Binding protein with a strong affinity to the bleomycin family of antibiotics. Binds to CL990; an antimitotic-antibiotic compound. From Klebsiella pneumoniae.
   4761..4808    +  polyA_signal   HSV TK poly(A) signal: herpes simplex virus thymidine kinase polyadenylation signal (Cole and Stacy, 1985)
   4899..4915    -  polyA_signal   bGH poly(A) signal (fragment): bovine growth hormone polyadenylation signal
   5137..5725    +  rep_origin     ori: high-copy-number ColE1/pMB1/pBR322/pUC origin of replication
>Addgene plasmid #146802 | pT7-EGFP-C1-HsNot3_239-590_K | depositor full sequence | sequence record 289248 | Full Sequence
TAGTTATTAATAGTAATCAATTACGGGGTCATTAGTTCATAGCCCATATATGGAGTTCCGCGTTACATAA
CTTACGGTAAATGGCCCGCCTGGCTGACCGCCCAACGACCCCCGCCCATTGACGTCAATAATGACGTATG
TTCCCATAGTAACGCCAATAGGGACTTTCCATTGACGTCAATGGGTGGAGTATTTACGGTAAACTGCCCA
CTTGGCAGTACATCAAGTGTATCATATGCCAAGTACGCCCCCTATTGACGTCAATGACGGTAAATGGCCC
GCCTGGCATTATGCCCAGTACATGACCTTATGGGACTTTCCTACTTGGCAGTACATCTACGTATTAGTCA
TCGCTATTACCATGGTGATGCGGTTTTGGCAGTACATCAATGGGCGTGGATAGCGGTTTGACTCACGGGG
ATTTCCAAGTCTCCACCCCATTGACGTCAATGGGAGTTTGTTTTGGCACCAAAATCAACGGGACTTTCCA
AAATGTCGTAACAACTCCGCCCCATTGACGCAAATGGGCGGTAGGCGTGTACGGTGGGAGGTCTATATAA
GCAGAGCTCTCTGGCTAACTAGAGAACCCACTGCTTACTGGCTTATCGAAATTAATACGACTCACTATAG
GGAGACCCAAGCTCTAGCGCTACCGGTCGCCACCATGGTGAGCAAGGGCGAGGAGCTGTTCACCGGGGTG
GTGCCCATCCTGGTCGAGCTGGACGGCGACGTAAACGGCCACAAGTTCAGCGTGTCCGGCGAGGGCGAGG
GCGATGCCACCTACGGCAAGCTGACCCTGAAGTTCATCTGCACCACCGGCAAGCTGCCCGTGCCCTGGCC
CACCCTCGTGACCACCCTGACCTACGGCGTGCAGTGCTTCAGCCGCTACCCCGACCACATGAAGCAGCAC
GACTTCTTCAAGTCCGCCATGCCCGAAGGCTACGTCCAGGAGCGCACCATCTTCTTCAAGGACGACGGCA
ACTACAAGACCCGCGCCGAGGTGAAGTTCGAGGGCGACACCCTGGTGAACCGCATCGAGCTGAAGGGCAT
CGACTTCAAGGAGGACGGCAACATCCTGGGGCACAAGCTGGAGTACAACTACAACAGCCACAACGTCTAT
ATCATGGCCGACAAGCAGAAGAACGGCATCAAGGTGAACTTCAAGATCCGCCACAACATCGAGGACGGCA
GCGTGCAGCTCGCCGACCACTACCAGCAGAACACCCCCATCGGCGACGGCCCCGTGCTGCTGCCCGACAA
CCACTACCTGAGCACCCAGTCCGCCCTGAGCAAAGACCCCAACGAGAAGCGCGATCACATGGTCCTGCTG
GAGTTCGTGACCGCCGCCGGGATCACTCTCGGCATGGACGAGCTGTACAAGTCCGGACTCAGATCTCGAG
CTCAAGCTTCGAATTCTGCAGTCGACGGTACCGCGGGCGTCGCCACCTCCCCCCCCAGCCACAGCCACAT
GGAGGATGAGATCTTCAACCAGTCCAGCAGCACGCCCACCTCAACCACCTCCAGCTCTCCCATCCCGCCC
AGCCCAGCCAACTGTACCACGGAAAACTCTGAAGATGATAAGAAGAGGGGACGTTCCACAGACAGTGAAG
TCAGCCAGTCTCCAGCCAAAAACGGCTCCAAGCCTGTCCACAGCAACCAGCACCCTCAGTCCCCAGCTGT
GCCGCCCACCTACCCCTCCGGCCCCCCGCCTGCTGCCTCTGCCTTGAGCACCACTCCTGGCAACAATGGG
GTCCCCGCCCCCGCAGCACCCCCAAGTGCCCTGGGCCCCAAGGCCAGTCCAGCTCCCAGCCACAACTCGG
GCACCCCTGCTCCCTATGCCCAGGCTGTGGCCCCACCAGCTCCCAGTGGGCCCAGCACGACCCAGCCCCG
GCCCCCCAGCGTCCAGCCTAGCGGAGGCGGAGGCGGCGGCAGCGGAGGTGGAGGGAGCAGCAGCAGTAGT
AACAGCAGTGCCGGTGGAGGGGCTGGCAAGCAGAATGGCGCCACCAGTTACAGCTCAGTTGTGGCAGACA
GCCCGGCAGAGGTGGCTTTGAGCAGCAGTGGGGGCAACAATGCCAGCAGCCAGGCCTTGGGCCCCCCTTC
CGGCCCCCACAACCCACCTCCCAGCACCTCGAAGGAACCCAGTGCGGCAGCCCCAACGGGGGCTGGGGGC
GTGGCCCCAGGCTCAGGGAACAACTCAGGGGGACCCAGCCTCCTGGTGCCACTGCCTGTGAATCCTCCCA
GCTCCCCAACGCCCAGCTTCAGTGATGCCAAGGCAGCCGGTGCCCTGCTCAATGGGCCTCCACAGTTCAG
CACCGCCCCAGAAATCAAGGCCCCTGAGCCTCTGAGCTCCTTGAAGTCCATGGCGGAACGGGCAGCCATC
AGCTCTGGCATTGAGGACCCTGTGCCAACGCTGCACCTGACCGAGCGAGACATCATCCTGAGCAGTACAT
CAGCACCTCCGGCCTCAGCCCAGCCGCCCCTGCAGCTGTCAGAGTGAGGATCCACCGGATCTAGATAACT
GATCATAATCAGCCATACCACATTTGTAGAGGTTTTACTTGCTTTAAAAAACCTCCCACACCTCCCCCTG
AACCTGAAACATAAAATGAATGCAATTGTTGTTGTTAACTTGTTTATTGCAGCTTATAATGGTTACAAAT
AAAGCAATAGCATCACAAATTTCACAAATAAAGCATTTTTTTCACTGCATTCTAGTTGTGGTTTGTCCAA
ACTCATCAATGTATCTTAACGCGTAAATTGTAAGCGTTAATATTTTGTTAAAATTCGCGTTAAATTTTTG
TTAAATCAGCTCATTTTTTAACCAATAGGCCGAAATCGGCAAAATCCCTTATAAATCAAAAGAATAGACC
GAGATAGGGT
[37 nt withheld, positions 2881-2917]
AAAGAACGTGGACTCCAACGTCAAAGG
[49 nt withheld, positions 2945-2993]
T
[91 nt withheld, positions 2995-3085]
G
[124 nt withheld, positions 3087-3210]
CAGGTGGCACTTTTCGGGGAAATGTGCGCGGAACCCCTATTTGTTTATTTTTCTAAATACATTCAAATAT
GTATCCGCTCATGAGACAATAACCCTGATAAATGCTTCAATAATATTGAAAAAGGAAGAGTCCTGAGGCG
GAAAGAACCAGCTGTGGAATGTGTGTCAGTTAGGGTGTGGAAAGTCCCCAGGCTCCCCAGCAGGCAGAAG
TATGCAAAGCATGCATCTCAATTAGTCAGCAACCAGGTGTGGAAAGTCCCCAGGCTCCCCAGCAGGCAGA
AGTATGCAAAGCATGCATCTCAATTAGTCAGCAACCATAGTCCCGCCCCTAACTCCGCCCATCCCGCCCC
TAACTCCGCCCAGTTCCGCCCATTCTCCGCCCCATGGCTGACTAATTTTTTTTATTTATGCAGAGGCCGA
GGCCGCCTCGGCCTCTGAGCTATTCCAGAAGTAGTGAGGAGGCTTTTTTGGAGGCCTAGGCTTTTGCAAA
GATCGATCAAGAGACAGGATGAGGATCGTTTCGCATGATTGAACAAGATGGATTGCACGCAGGTTCTCCG
GCCGCTTGGGTGGAGAGGCTATTCGGCTATGACTGGGCACAACAGACAATCGGCTGCTCTGATGCCGCCG
TGTTCCGGCTGTCAGCGCAGGGGCGCCCGGTTCTTTTTGTCAAGACCGACCTGTCCGGTGCCCTGAATGA
ACTGCAAGACGAGGCAGCGCGGCTATCGTGGCTGGCCACGACGGGCGTTCCTTGCGCAGCTGTGCTCGAC
GTTGTCACTGAAGCGGGAAGGGACTGGCTGCTATTGGGCGAAGTGCCGGGGCAGGATCTCCTGTCATCTC
ACCTTGCTCCTGCCGAGAAAGTATCCATCATGGCTGATGCAATGCGGCGGCTGCATACGCTTGATCCGGC
TACCTGCCCATTCGACCACCAAGCGAAACATCGCATCGAGCGAGCACGTACTCGGATGGAAGCCGGTCTT
GTCGATCAGGATGATCTGGACGAAGAGCATCAGGGGCTCGCGCCAGCCGAACTGTTCGCCAGGCTCAAGG
CGAGCATGCCCGACGGCGAGGATCTCGTCGTGACCCATGGCGATGCCTGCTTGCCGAATATCATGGTGGA
AAATGGCCGCTTTTCTGGATTCATCGACTGTGGCCGGCTGGGTGTGGCGGACCGCTATCAGGACATAGCG
TTGGCTACCCGTGATATTGCTGAAGAGCTTGGCGGCGAATGGGCTGACCGCTTCCTCGTGCTTTACGGTA
TCGCCGCTCCCGATTCGCAGCGCATCGCCTTCTATCGCCTTCTTGACGAGTTCTTCTGAGCGGGACTCTG
GGGTTCGAAATGACCGACCAAGCGACGCCCAACCTGCCATCACGAGATTTCGATTCCACCGCCGCCTTCT
ATGAAAGGTTGGGCTTCGGAATCGTTTTCCGGGACGCCGGCTGGATGATCCTCCAGCGCGGGGATCTCAT
GCTGGAGTTCTTCGCCCACCCTAGGGGGAGGCTAACTGAAACACGGAAGGAGACAATACCGGAAGGAACC
CGCGCTATGACGGCAATAAAAAGACAGAATAAAACGCACGGTGTTGGGTCGTTTGTTCATAAACGCGGGG
TTCGGTCCCAGGGCTGGCACTCTGTCGATACCCCACCGAGACCCCATTGGGGCCAATACGCCCGCGTTTC
TTCCTTTTCCCCACCCCACCCCCCAAGTTCGGGTGAAGGCCCAGGGCTCGCAGCCAACGTCGGGGCGGCA
GGCCCTGCCATAGCCTCAGGTTACTCATATATACTTTAGATTGATTTAAAACTTCATTTTTAATTTAAAA
GGATCTAGGTGAAGATCCTTTTTGATAATCTCATGACCAAAATCCCTTAACGTGAGTTTTCGTTCCACTG
AGCGTCAGACCCCGTAGAAAAGATCAAAGGATCTTCTTGAGATCCTTTTTTTCTGCGCGTAATCTGCTGC
TTGCAAACAAAAAAACCACCGCTACCAGCGGTGGTTTGTTTGCCGGATCAAGAGCTACCAACTCTTTTTC
CGAAGGTAACTGGCTTCAGCAGAGCGCAGATACCAAATACTGTCCTTCTAGTGTAGCCGTAGTTAGGCCA
CCACTTCAAGAACTCTGTAGCACCGCCTACATACCTCGCTCTGCTAATCCTGTTACCAGTGGCTGCTGCC
AGTGGCGATAAGTCGTGTCTTACCGGGTTGGACTCAAGACGATAGTTACCGGATAAGGCGCAGCGGTCGG
GCTGAACGGGGGGTTCGTGCACACAGCCCAGCTTGGAGCGAACGACCTACACCGAACTGAGATACCTACA
GCGTGAGCTATGAGAAAGCGCCACGCTTCCCGAAGGGAGAAAGGCGGACAGGTATCCGGTAAGCGGCAGG
GTCGGAACAGGAGAGCGCACGAGGGAGCTTCCAGGGGGAAACGCCTGGTATCTTTATAGTCCTGTCGGGT
TTCGCCACCTCTGACTTGAGCGTCGATTTTTGTGATGCTCGTCAGGGGGGCGGAGCCTATGGAAAAACGC
CAGCAACGCGGCCTTTTTACGGTTCCTGGCCTTTTGCTGGCCTTTTGCTCACATGTTCTTTCCTGCGTTA
TCCCCTGATTCTGTGGATAACCGTATTACCGCCATGCAT
